>Addgene plasmid #223767 | pHAGE-FKBP-mEGFP-WIPI1 | addgene full sequence | sequence record 448198 | Addgene NGS Result
TGGAAGGGCTAATTCACTCCCAAAGAAGACAAGATATCCTTGATCTGTGGATCTACCACACACAAGGCTA
CTTCCCTGATTAGCAGAACTACACACCAGGGCCAGGGGTCAGATATCCACTGACCTTTGGATGGTGCTAC
AAGCTAGTACCAGTTGAGCCAGATAAGGTAGAAGAGGCCAATAAAGGAGAGAACACCAGCTTGTTACACC
CTGTGAGCCTGCATGGGATGGATGACCCGGAGAGAGAAGTGTTAGAGTGGAGGTTTGACAGCCGCCTAGC
ATTTCATCACGTGGCCCGAGAGCTGCATCCGGAGTACTTCAAGAACTGCTGATATCGAGCTTGCTACAAG
GGACTTTCCGCTGGGGACTTTCCAGGGAGGCGTGGCCTGGGCGGGACTGGGGAGTGGCGAGCCCTCAGAT
CCTGCATATAAGCAGCTGCTTTTTGCCTGTACTGGGTCTCTCTGGTTAGACCAGATCTGAGCCTGGGAGC
TCTCTGGCTAACTAGGGAACCCACTGCTTAAGCCTCAATAAAGCTTGCCTTGAGTGCTTCAAGTAGTGTG
TGCCCGTCTGTTGTGTGACTCTGGTAACTAGAGATCCCTCAGACCCTTTTAGTCAGTGTGGAAAATCTCT
AGCAGTGGCGCCCGAACAGGGACTTGAAAGCGAAAGGGAAACCAGAGGAGCTCTCTCGACGCAGGACTCG
GCTTGCTGAAGCGCGCACGGCAAGAGGCGAGGGGCGGCGACTGGTGAGTACGCCAAAAATTTTGACTAGC
GGAGGCTAGAAGGAGAGAGATGGGTGCGAGAGCGTCAGTATTAAGCGGGGGAGAATTAGATCGCGATGGG
AAAAAATTCGGTTAAGGCCAGGGGGAAAGAAAAAATATAAATTAAAACATATAGTATGGGCAAGCAGGGA
GCTAGAACGATTCGCAGTTAATCCTGGCCTGTTAGAAACATCAGAAGGCTGTAGACAAATACTGGGACAG
CTACAACCATCCCTTCAGACAGGATCAGAAGAACTTAGATCATTATATAATACAGTAGCAACCCTCTATT
GTGTGCATCAAAGGATAGAGATAAAAGACACCAAGGAAGCTTTAGACAAGATAGAGGAAGAGCAAAACAA
AAGTAAGACCACCGCACAGCAAGCGGCCGGCCGCTGATCTTCAGACCTGGAGGAGGAGATATGAGGGACA
ATTGGAGAAGTGAATTATATAAATATAAAGTAGTAAAAATTGAACCATTAGGAGTAGCACCCACCAAGGC
AAAGAGAAGAGTGGTGCAGAGAGAAAAAAGAGCAGTGGGAATAGGAGCTTTGTTCCTTGGGTTCTTGGGA
GCAGCAGGAAGCACTATGGGCGCAGCGTCAATGACGCTGACGGTACAGGCCAGACAATTATTGTCTGGTA
TAGTGCAGCAGCAGAACAATTTGCTGAGGGCTATTGAGGCGCAACAGCATCTGTTGCAACTCACAGTCTG
GGGCATCAAGCAGCTCCAGGCAAGAATCCTGGCTGTGGAAAGATACCTAAAGGATCAACAGCTCCTGGGG
ATTTGGGGTTGCTCTGGAAAACTCATTTGCACCACTGCTGTGCCTTGGAATGCTAGTTGGAGTAATAAAT
CTCTGGAACAGATTTGGAATCACACGACCTGGATGGAGTGGGACAGAGAAATTAACAATTACACAAGCTT
AATACACTCCTTAATTGAAGAATCGCAAAACCAGCAAGAAAAGAATGAACAAGAATTATTGGAATTAGAT
AAATGGGCAAGTTTGTGGAATTGGTTTAACATAACAAATTGGCTGTGGTATATAAAATTATTCATAATGA
TAGTAGGAGGCTTGGTAGGTTTAAGAATAGTTTTTGCTGTACTTTCTATAGTGAATAGAGTTAGGCAGGG
ATATTCACCATTATCGTTTCAGACCCACCTCCCAACCCCGAGGGGACCCGACAGGCCCGAAGGAATAGAA
GAAGAAGGTGGAGAGAGAGACAGAGACAGATCCATTCGATTAGTGAACGGATCTCGACGGTATCGCCGAA
TTAATTCACAAATGGCAGTATTCATCCACAATTTTAAAAGAAAAGGGGGGATTGGGGGGTACAGTGCAGG
GGAAAGAATAGTAGACATAATAGCAACAGACATACAAACTAAAGAATTACAAAAACAAATTACAAAAATT
CAAAATTTTCGGGTTTATTACAGGGACAGCAGAGATCCAGTTTGGACTAGTGGAGTTCCGCGTTACATAA
CTTACGGTAAATGGCCCGCCTGGCTGACCGCCCAACGACCCCCGCCCATTGACGTCAATAATGACGTATG
TTCCCATAGTAACGCCAATAGGGACTTTCCATTGACGTCAATGGGTGGAGTATTTACGGTAAACTGCCCA
CTTGGCAGTACATCAAGTGTATCATATGCCAAGTACGCCCCCTATTGACGTCAATGACGGTAAATGGCCC
GCCTGGCATTATGCCCAGTACATGACCTTATGGGACTTTCCTACTTGGCAGTACATCTACGTATTAGTCA
TCGCTATTACCATGGTGATGCGGTTTTGGCAGTACATCAATGGGCGTGGATAGCGGTTTGACTCACGGGG
ATTTCCAAGTCTCCACCCCATTGACGTCAATGGGAGTTTGTTTTGGCACCAAAATCAACGGGACTTTCCA
AAATGTCGTAACAACTCCGCCCCATTGACGCAAATGGGCGGTAGGCGTGTACGGTGGGAGGTCTATATAA
GCAGAGCTCGTTTAGTGAACCGTCAGATCGCCTGGAGACGCCATCCACGCTGTTTTGACCTCCATAGAAG
ACACCGGCGGCCGCGGTACCGCCACCATGGGAGTGCAGGTGGAAACCATCTCCCCAGGAGACGGGCGCAC
CTTCCCCAAGCGCGGCCAGACCTGCGTGGTGCACTACACCGGGATGCTTGAAGATGGAAAGAAATTTGAT
TCCTCCCGGGACAGAAACAAGCCCTTTAAGTTTATGCTAGGCAAGCAGGAGGTGATCCGAGGCTGGGAAG
AAGGGGTTGCCCAGATGAGTGTGGGTCAGAGAGCCAAACTGACTATATCTCCAGATTATGCCTATGGTGC
CACTGGGCACCCAGGCATCATCCCACCACATGCCACTCTCGTCTTCGATGTGGAGCTTCTAAAACTGGAA
ACTAGAGGCGTGCAGGTCGAGACCATCAGCCCCGGCGACGGCCGCACCTTTCCCAAGAGAGGCCAGACTT
GCGTGGTCCACTACACCGGCATGCTGGAGGACGGCAAGAAGTTCGACAGCAGCCGCGACCGCAACAAGCC
CTTCAAGTTCATGCTGGGCAAACAGGAAGTGATCCGCGGCTGGGAGGAAGGCGTGGCTCAGATGAGCGTG
GGGCAGCGGGCCAAGCTGACCATCAGCCCCGACTATGCCTACGGCGCCACCGGCCACCCCGGCATCATCC
CCCCCCACGCCACCCTGGTGTTCGACGTGGAGCTGCTGAAGCTGGAGACTAGTACCGGTTCTAGAGTGAG
CAAGGGCGAGGAGCTGTTCACCGGGGTGGTGCCCATCCTGGTCGAGCTGGACGGCGACGTAAACGGCCAC
AAGTTCAGCGTGTCCGGCGAGGGCGAGGGCGATGCCACCTACGGCAAGCTGACCCTGAAGTTCATCTGCA
CCACCGGCAAGCTGCCCGTGCCCTGGCCCACCCTCGTGACCACCCTGACCTACGGCGTGCAGTGCTTCAG
CCGCTACCCCGACCACATGAAGCAGCACGACTTCTTCAAGTCCGCCATGCCCGAAGGCTACGTCCAGGAG
CGCACCATCTTCTTCAAGGACGACGGCAACTACAAGACCCGCGCCGAGGTGAAGTTCGAGGGCGACACCC
TGGTGAACCGCATCGAGCTGAAGGGCATCGACTTCAAGGAGGACGGCAACATCCTGGGGCACAAGCTGGA
GTACAACTACAACAGCCACAACGTCTATATCATGGCCGACAAGCAGAAGAACGGCATCAAGGTGAACTTC
AAGATCCGCCACAACATCGAGGACGGCAGCGTGCAGCTCGCCGACCACTACCAGCAGAACACCCCCATCG
GCGACGGCCCCGTGCTGCTGCCCGACAACCACTACCTGAGCACCCAGTCCAAGCTGAGCAAAGACCCCAA
CGAGAAGCGCGATCACATGGTCCTGCTGGAGTTCGTGACCGCCGCCGGGATCACTCTCGGCATGGACGAG
CTGTACAAGTCCGGACTCAGATCTCGAGCTCAAGCTTCGAATTCTGAAGCCGAAGCCGCTGATGCTCCTC
CTGGCGGAGTTGAATCTGCCCTGAGCTGCTTCAGCTTCAACCAGGACTGTACCAGCCTGGCCACAGGCAC
AAAGGCCGGCTACAAGCTGTTTAGCCTGAGCAGCGTGGAACAGCTGGATCAGGTGCACGGCAGCAACGAG
ATCCCCGACGTGTACATCGTGGAACGGCTGTTCAGCAGCAGCCTGGTGGTGGTCGTGTCTCACACCAAGC
CTCGGCAGATGAACGTGTACCACTTCAAGAAGGGCACCGAAATCTGCAACTACAGCTACAGCAGCAACAT
CCTGAGCATCCGGCTGAACCGGCAGAGACTGCTCGTGTGTCTGGAAGAGAGCATCTACATCCACAACATC
AAGGACATGAAGCTGCTCAAGACCCTGCTGGACATCCCCGCCAATCCTACAGGACTGTGTGCCCTGTCCA
TCAACCACAGCAACAGCTACCTGGCTTACCCCGGCTCTCTGACATCTGGCGAGATCGTGCTGTACGACGG
CAACAGCCTGAAAACCGTGTGCACAATCGCCGCTCACGAGGGAACACTGGCCGCCATCACCTTTAATGCC
AGCGGCTCTAAACTGGCCAGCGCCAGCGAAAAGGGCACAGTGATCAGAGTGTTCAGCGTGCCCGATGGCC
AGAAGCTGTACGAGTTTCGGAGAGGCATGAAGCGCTACGTGACCATCAGCTCCCTGGTGTTCTCTATGGA
CAGCCAGTTCCTGTGCGCCAGCTCCAACACAGAGACAGTGCACATCTTCAAGCTGGAACAAGTGACCAAC
AGCAGACCCGAGGAACCCTCTACTTGGAGCGGCTACATGGGCAAGATGTTCATGGCCGCCACCAACTACC
TGCCTACACAGGTGTCCGACATGATGCACCAGGACCGGGCCTTTGCCACCGCCAGACTGAATTTTTCCGG
CCAGCGGAACATCTGCACCCTGAGCACCATTCAGAAGCTGCCCAGACTGCTGGTGGCCTCTTCTAGCGGC
CACCTGTACATGTATAATCTGGACCCTCAGGACGGCGGCGAGTGCGTGCTGATTAAGACACACTCTCTGC
TCGGCAGCGGCACCACCGAGGAAAACAAAGAGAACGACCTGCGGCCTAGCCTGCCTCAGTCTTATGCTGC
CACAGTGGCCAGACCTAGCGCCTCTTCTGCTTCTACAGTGCCCGGCTATAGCGAGGATGGCGGAGCACTT
AGAGGCGAAGTGATCCCCGAGCACGAGTTCGCTACAGGCCCTGTCTGTCTGGACGACGAGAACGAGTTCC
CTCCTATCATCCTGTGCCGGGGCAACCAGAAGGGCAAGACCAAGCAGTCTTGAGGATCCTAATCAACCTC
TGGATTACAAAATTTGTGAAAGATTGACTGGTATTCTTAACTATGTTGCTCCTTTTACGCTATGTGGATA
CGCTGCTTTAATGCCTTTGTATCATGCTATTGCTTCCCGTATGGCTTTCATTTTCTCCTCCTTGTATAAA
TCCTGGTTGCTGTCTCTTTATGAGGAGTTGTGGCCCGTTGTCAGGCAACGTGGCGTGGTGTGCACTGTGT
TTGCTGACGCAACCCCCACTGGTTGGGGCATTGCCACCACCTGTCAGCTCCTTTCCGGGACTTTCGCTTT
CCCCCTCCCTATTGCCACGGCGGAACTCATCGCCGCCTGCCTTGCCCGCTGCTGGACAGGGGCTCGGCTG
TTGGGCACTGACAATTCCGTGGTGTTGTCGGGGAAATCATCGTCCTTTCCTTGGCTGCTCGCCTGTGTTG
CCACCTGGATTCTGCGCGGGACGTCCTTCTGCTACGTCCCTTCGGCCCTCAATCCAGCGGACCTTCCTTC
CCGCGGCCTGCTGCCGGCTCTGCGGCCTCTTCCGCGTCTTCGCCTTCGCCCTCAGACGAGTCGGATCTCC
CTTTGGGCCGCCTCCCCGCCTGAGATCCTTTAAGACCAATGACTTACAAGGCAGCTGTAGATCTTAGCCA
CTTTTTAAAAGAAAAGGGGGGACTGGAAGGGCTAATTCACTCCCAACGAAGACAAGATCTGCTTTTTGCT
TGTACTGGGTCTCTCTGGTTAGACCAGATCTGAGCCTGGGAGCTCTCTGGCTAACTAGGGAACCCACTGC
TTAAGCCTCAATAAAGCTTGCCTTGAGTGCTTCAAGTAGTGTGTGCCCGTCTGTTGTGTGACTCTGGTAA
CTAGAGATCCCTCAGACCCTTTTAGTCAGTGTGGAAAATCTCTAGCAGTAGTAGTTCATGTCATCTTATT
ATTCAGTATTTATAACTTGCAAAGAAATGAATATCAGAGAGTGAGAGGCCCGGGTTAATTAAGGAAAGGG
CTAGATCATTCTTGAAGACGAAAGGGCCTCGTGATACGCCTATTTTTATAGGTTAATGTCATGATAATAA
TGGTTTCTTAGACGTCAGGTGGCACTTTTCGGGGAAATGTGCGCGGAACCCCTATTTGTTTATTTTTCTA
AATACATTCAAATATGTATCCGCTCATGAGACAATAACCCTGATAAATGCTTCAATAATATTGAAAAAGG
AAGAGTATGAGTATTCAACATTTCCGTGTCGCCCTTATTCCCTTTTTTGCGGCATTTTGCCTTCCTGTTT
TTGCTCACCCAGAAACGCTGGTGAAAGTAAAAGATGCTGAAGATCAGTTGGGTGCACGAGTGGGTTACAT
CGAACTGGATCTCAACAGCGGTAAGATCCTTGAGAGTTTTCGCCCCGAAGAACGTTTTCCAATGATGAGC
ACTTTTAAAGTTCTGCTATGTGGCGCGGTATTATCCCGTGTTGACGCCGGGCAAGAGCAACTCGGTCGCC
GCATACACTATTCTCAGAATGACTTGGTTGAGTACTCACCAGTCACAGAAAAGCATCTTACGGATGGCAT
GACAGTAAGAGAATTATGCAGTGCTGCCATAACCATGAGTGATAACACTGCGGCCAACTTACTTCTGACA
ACGATCGGAGGACCGAAGGAGCTAACCGCTTTTTTGCACAACATGGGGGATCATGTAACTCGCCTTGATC
GTTGGGAACCGGAGCTGAATGAAGCCATACCAAACGACGAGCGTGACACCACGATGCCTGTAGCAATGGC
AACAACGTTGCGCAAACTATTAACTGGCGAACTACTTACTCTAGCTTCCCGGCAACAATTAATAGACTGG
ATGGAGGCGGATAAAGTTGCAGGACCACTTCTGCGCTCGGCCCTTCCGGCTGGCTGGTTTATTGCTGATA
AATCTGGAGCCGGTGAGCGTGGGTCTCGCGGTATCATTGCAGCACTGGGGCCAGATGGTAAGCCCTCCCG
TATCGTAGTTATCTACACGACGGGGAGTCAGGCAACTATGGATGAACGAAATAGACAGATCGCTGAGATA
GGTGCCTCACTGATTAAGCATTGGTAACTGTCAGACCAAGTTTACTCATATATACTTTAGATTGATTTAA
AACTTCATTTTTAATTTAAAAGGATCTAGGTGAAGATCCTTTTTGATAATCTCATGACCAAAATCCCTTA
ACGTGAGTTTTCGTTCCACTGAGCGTCAGACCCCGTAGAAAAGATCAAAGGATCTTCTTGAGATCCTTTT
TTTCTGCGCGTAATCTGCTGCTTGCAAACAAAAAAACCACCGCTACCAGCGGTGGTTTGTTTGCCGGATC
AAGAGCTACCAACTCTTTTTCCGAAGGTAACTGGCTTCAGCAGAGCGCAGATACCAAATACTGTTCTTCT
AGTGTAGCCGTAGTTAGGCCACCACTTCAAGAACTCTGTAGCACCGCCTACATACCTCGCTCTGCTAATC
CTGTTACCAGTGGCTGCTGCCAGTGGCGATAAGTCGTGTCTTACCGGGTTGGACTCAAGACGATAGTTAC
CGGATAAGGCGCAGCGGTCGGGCTGAACGGGGGGTTCGTGCACACAGCCCAGCTTGGAGCGAACGACCTA
CACCGAACTGAGATACCTACAGCGTGAGCTATGAGAAAGCGCCACGCTTCCCGAAGGGAGAAAGGCGGAC
AGGTATCCGGTAAGCGGCAGGGTCGGAACAGGAGAGCGCACGAGGGAGCTTCCAGGGGGAAACGCCTGGT
ATCTTTATAGTCCTGTCGGGTTTCGCCACCTCTGACTTGAGCGTCGATTTTTGTGATGCTCGTCAGGGGG
GCGGAGCCTATGGAAAAACGCCAGCAACGCGGCCTTTTTACGGTTCCTGGCCTTTTGCTGGCCTTTTGCT
CACATGTTCTTTCCTGCGTTATCCCCTGATTCTGTGGATAACCGTATTACCGCCTTTGAGTGAGCTGATA
CCGCTCGCCGCAGCCGAACGACCGAGCGCAGCGAGTCAGTGAGCGAGGAAGCGGAAGAGCGCCCAATACG
CAAACCGCCTCTCCCCGCGCGTTGGCCGATTCATTAATGCAGCAAGCTCATGGCTGACTAATTTTTTTTA
TTTATGCAGAGGCCGAGGCCGCCTCGGCCTCTGAGCTATTCCAGAAGTAGTGAGGAGGCTTTTTTGGAGG
CCTAGGCTTTTGCAAAAAGCTCCCCGTGGCACGACAGGTTTCCCGACTGGAAAGCGGGCAGTGAGCGCAA
CGCAATTAATGTGAGTTAGCTCACTCATTAGGCACCCCAGGCTTTACACTTTATGCTTCCGGCTCGTATG
TTGTGTGGAATTGTGAGCGGATAACAATTTCACACAGGAAACAGCTATGACATGATTACGAATTTCACAA
ATAAAGCATTTTTTTCACTGCATTCTAGTTGTGGTTTGTCCAAACTCATCAATGTATCTTATCATGTCTG
GATCAACTGGATAACTCAAGCTAACCAAAATCATCCCAAACTTCCCACCCCATACCCTATTACCACTGCC
AATTACCTGTGGTTTCATTTACTCTAAACCTGTGATTCCTCTGAATTATTTTCATTTTAAAGAAATTGTA
TTTGTTAAATATGTACTACAAACTTAGTAGT
Features (pLannotate 1.2.2; 27 found; start..end, strand, type, name):
    377..634     +  LTR            5' LTR (truncated): truncated 5' long terminal repeat (LTR) from HIV-1
    681..806     +  misc_feature   HIV-1 Ψ: packaging signal of human immunodeficiency virus type 1
    790..1128    +  CDS            HIV-1 gag (fragment): gag protein from human immunodeficiency virus 1; gag
   1303..1536    +  misc_feature   RRE: The Rev response element (RRE) of HIV-1 allows for Rev-dependent mRNA export from the nucleus to the cytoplasm.
   1913..2013    +  CDS            Rev (fragment): human immunodeficiency virus 1 (HIV-1) Rev protein; rev; enhances nuclear export of unspliced and incompletely spliced viral mRNAs
   2062..2179    +  misc_feature   cPPT/CTS: central polypurine tract and central termination sequence of HIV-1
   2231..2534    +  enhancer       CMV enhancer: human cytomegalovirus immediate early enhancer
   2535..2738    +  promoter       CMV promoter: human cytomegalovirus (CMV) immediate early promoter
   2827..3150    +  CDS            FKBP1A: FKB1A_HUMAN - Also known as FKBP1, FKBP12. Experimental evidence at protein level: Swiss-Prot protein existence level 1. Keeps in an inactive conformation TGFBR1, the TGF-beta type I serine/threonine kinase receptor, preventing TGF-beta receptor activation in absence of ligand. Recruits SMAD7 to ACVR1B which prevents the association of SMAD2 and SMAD3 with the activin receptor complex, thereby blocking the activin signal. May modulate the RYR1 calcium channel activity. PPIases accelerate the folding of proteins. It catalyzes the cis-trans isomerization of proline imidic peptide bonds in oligop
   3157..3477    +  CDS            FKBP: human FK506-binding protein FKBP12 synthetic gene with alternative codons
   3496..4209    +  CDS            mEGFP: mEGFP is a basic (constitutively fluorescent) green fluorescent protein published in 2002, derived from Aequorea victoria. It has moderate acid sensitivity.
   4210..4246    +  misc_feature   MCS (fragment): multiple cloning site
   4246..5580    +  CDS            WIPI1: WIPI1_HUMAN - Also known as WIPI49. Experimental evidence at protein level: Swiss-Prot protein existence level 1. Component of the autophagy machinery that controls the major intracellular degradation process by which cytoplasmic materials are packaged into autophagosomes and delivered to lysosomes for degradation (PubMed:28561066). Plays an important role in starvation- and calcium- mediated autophagy, as well as in mitophagy (PubMed:28561066). Functions downstream of the ULK1 and PI3-kinases that produce phosphatidylinositol 3-phosphate (PtdIns3P) on membranes of the endoplasmic reticulum on
   5591..6179    +  misc_feature   WPRE: woodchuck hepatitis virus posttranscriptional regulatory element
   6187..6252    +  CDS            nef (fragment): NEF_HV1Z2 - Experimental evidence at protein level: Swiss-Prot protein existence level 1. Extracellular Nef protein targets CD4(+) T-lymphocytes for apoptosis by interacting with CXCR4 surface receptors. From Human immunodeficiency virus type 1 group M subtype D (isolate Z2/CDC-Z34) (HIV-1).
   6254..6487    +  LTR            3' LTR (ΔU3): self-inactivating 3' long terminal repeat (LTR) from HIV-1
   6692..6796    +  promoter       AmpR promoter: bla
   6797..7657    +  CDS            AmpR: β-lactamase; bla; confers resistance to ampicillin, carbenicillin, and related antibiotics
   7828..8416    +  rep_origin     ori: high-copy-number ColE1/pMB1/pBR322/pUC origin of replication
   8599..8653    +  CDS            lacI (fragment): lac repressor; lacI; The lac repressor binds to the lac operator to inhibit transcription in E. coli. This inhibition can be relieved by adding lactose or isopropyl-β-D-thiogalactopyranoside (IPTG).
   8659..8752    +  rep_origin     SV40 ori (fragment): SV40 origin of replication
   8777..8814    +  CDS            lacI (fragment): lac repressor; lacI; The lac repressor binds to the lac operator to inhibit transcription in E. coli. This inhibition can be relieved by adding lactose or isopropyl-β-D-thiogalactopyranoside (IPTG).
   8827..8848    +  protein_bind   CAP binding site: CAP binding activates transcription in the presence of cAMP. E. coli catabolite activator protein
   8863..8893    +  promoter       lac promoter: promoter for the E. coli lac operon
   8901..8917    +  protein_bind   lac operator: The lac repressor binds to the lac operator to inhibit transcription in E. coli. This inhibition can be relieved by adding lactose or isopropyl-β-D-thiogalactopyranoside (IPTG). lac repressor encoded by lacI
   8951..9034    +  polyA_signal   SV40 poly(A) signal (fragment): SV40 polyadenylation signal
   9201..329     +  CDS            nef (fragment) (across the origin): NEF_HV1BR - Experimental evidence at protein level: Swiss-Prot protein existence level 1. Extracellular Nef protein targets CD4(+) T-lymphocytes for apoptosis by interacting with CXCR4 surface receptors (PubMed:14990729). From Human immunodeficiency virus type 1 group M subtype B (isolate BRU/LAI) (HIV-1).
