[The description below was written by a language model from this plasmid's Addgene catalogue record and pLannotate feature annotations shown in this document.]
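Description:
pHAGE-FKBP-mEGFP-WIPI1 is an HIV-1-derived lentiviral transfer plasmid (about 9.2 kb) built on the pHAGE backbone for stable expression of a tagged human WIPI1 in mammalian cell culture. It is propagated in E. coli through a high-copy ColE1/pUC-type origin and selected with ampicillin via the bla gene. The viral portion carries a truncated 5' LTR, the Ψ packaging signal with a short gag fragment, the Rev response element, and the cPPT/CTS, and it ends in a ΔU3 self-inactivating 3' LTR. These elements allow the RNA genome to be packaged and integrated when helper functions are supplied in trans, while the deleted U3 region disables LTR promoter activity after integration. No mammalian selection marker is annotated in the feature table, so transduced cells would presumably be identified by their green fluorescence.

The payload is driven by the CMV immediate early enhancer and promoter and is followed by a WPRE, which enhances transcript stability and expression. The annotated reading frames run consecutively as two tandem FKBP12 copies (one matching native FKBP1A, the other a synthetic version with alternative codons), monomeric EGFP, a short linker derived from a multiple cloning site, and the WIPI1 coding sequence. WIPI1 is a PtdIns3P-binding component of the autophagy machinery with roles in starvation-induced autophagy and mitophagy. The FKBP module is a standard chemically induced dimerization handle. It allows the fusion to be recruited on demand to a partner domain such as FRB anchored at a chosen cellular site, although the record does not name that partner. This matches the stated purpose of inducible protein recruitment, and the associated study concerns initiation of BNIP3/NIX mitophagy.
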