Addgene plasmid #223767: pHAGE-FKBP-mEGFP-WIPI1
Purpose: Stable expression and inducible recruitment of protein in mammalian cell culture
Depositing lab: Sascha Martens. Depositing organization: University of Vienna. Publication: Reconstitution of BNIP3/NIX-mitophagy initiation reveals hierarchical flexibility of the autophagy machinery. Adriaenssens E, Schaar S, Cook ASI, Stuke JFM, Sawa-Makarska J, Nguyen TN, Ren X, Schuschnig M, Romanov J, Khuu G, Uoselis L, Lazarou M, Hummer G, Hurley JH, Martens S. Nat Cell Biol. 2025 Jul 25. doi: 10.1038/s41556-025-01712-y. PubMed 40715440.
Backbone
  Vector backbone: pHAGE
  Vector type: Lentiviral
Growth in bacteria
  Bacterial resistance: Ampicillin, 100 μg/mL
  Growth temperature: 37°C
  Growth strain: NEB Stable
  Copy number: Unknown
Gene/Insert
  Gene/Insert name: WIPI1
  Species: H. sapiens (human)
  Entrez Gene: WIPI1 (a.k.a. ATG18, ATG18A, WIPI49)
  Tag / fusion protein: FKBP-mEGFP (N terminal on insert)
  Cloning method: Gibson Cloning
Terms and licenses: Academic/Nonprofit Terms; Industry Terms: Not Available to Industry
Depositor comments: Internal #: SMc2371 . Please visit https://doi.org/10.1101/2024.08.28.609967 for bioRxiv preprint.
How to cite: pHAGE-FKBP-mEGFP-WIPI1 was a gift from Sascha Martens (Addgene plasmid # 223767 ; http://n2t.net/addgene:223767 ; RRID:Addgene_223767)
